>Addgene plasmid #226565 | mCherry-Lrrc59 | addgene full sequence | sequence record 451894 | Addgene NGS Result
ACCGGGCGCCCCTGCGCTGACAGCCGGAACACGGCGGCATCAGAGCAGCCGATTGTCTGTTGTGCCCAGT
CATAGCCGAATAGCCTCTCCACCCAAGCGGCCGGAGAACCTGCGTGCAATCCATCTTGTTCAATCATGCG
AAACGATCCTCATCCTGTCTCTTGATCGATCTTTGCAAAAGCCTAGGCCTCCAAAAAAGCCTCCTCACTA
CTTCTGGAATAGCTCAGAGGCCGAGGCGGCCTCGGCCTCTGCATAAATAAAAAAAATTAGTCAGCCATGG
GGCGGAGAATGGGCGGAACTGGGCGGAGTTAGGGGCGGGATGGGCGGAGTTAGGGGCGGGACTATGGTTG
CTGACTAATTGAGATGCATGCTTTGCATACTTCTGCCTGCTGGGGAGCCTGGGGACTTTCCACACCTGGT
TGCTGACTAATTGAGATGCATGCTTTGCATACTTCTGCCTGCTGGGGAGCCTGGGGACTTTCCACACCCT
AACTGACACACATTCCACAGCTGGTTCTTTCCGCCTCAGGACTCTTCCTTTTTCAATATTATTGAAGCAT
TTATCAGGGTTATTGTCTCATGAGCGGATACATATTTGAATGTATTTAGAAAAATAAACAAATAGGGGTT
CCGCGCACATTTCCCCGAAAAGTGCCACCTG
[124 nt withheld, positions 662-785]
C
[91 nt withheld, positions 787-877]
A
[49 nt withheld, positions 879-927]
CCTTTGACGTTGGAGTCCACGTTCTTT
[37 nt withheld, positions 955-991]
ACCCTATCTCGGTCTATTCTTTTGATTTATAAGGGATTTTGCCGATTTCGGCCTATTGGTTAAAAAATGA
GCTGATTTAACAAAAATTTAACGCGAATTTTAACAAAATATTAACGCTTACAATTTACGCGTTAAGATAC
ATTGATGAGTTTGGACAAACCACAACTAGAATGCAGTGAAAAAAATGCTTTATTTGTGAAATTTGTGATG
CTATTGCTTTATTTGTAACCATTATAAGCTGCAATAAACAAGTTAACAACAACAATTGCATTCATTTTAT
GTTTCAGGTTCAGGGGGAGGTGTGGGAGGTTTTTTAAAGCAAGTAAAACCTCTACAAATGTGGTATGGCT
GATTATGATCAGTTATCTAGATCCGGTGGATCCCGGGCCCGCGGTACCGTCGACTGCAGAATTCTCACTG
CTGAGAGTCGGTCTGGAGGACCCACTGGAGGATCTCATGGCGGCGTAGACCCTGGACCGCATTGTCATAG
ATGGTGTTCACGCTGGTGCAGAGGGGCTGCTGCTGCAGCTCTGTCACCCGACAAGCAACCAGCCCTCCCG
CCACACCAAATAGCAGCAGCAGCAGCAGCAGCTTCAGCACAGCCCAGGAACGAGTGTGCTTCCGGGGTGG
TGGCTTGCGGGGACGGGAGCCAGACTTAGATTTCGGGGCCTGATTTGCTTCCTTCTTAGGTTTCTTCTCC
TGCTCCCGCTTGGCTGCTTTGAGGGCATCATACTCCTTTCTCCGGCGCTCCTTCTCTTCCGCCTTCTCCC
GCTTCCGCAGTTCCCGCTCCTGAGCTTCCTTAGCTCGCTGCTTAGCCTCACGCTTCTTCTCTGCCTCACG
TTCTACTTCCAGCCGCCGCTGCCTCTCCCGCTCCTGATCTGCCTGCACGGCCTTCATGTGCTGTAACACC
TTGTTTGCACACTGCTTACACTGCTTCTCATCCAAGCAGTCACCTGCCACCTTGGCCAGGACAGGATCCA
GGGGGTTATCCTTCAGGTCCAACCACTTCAGGTTCTTGAGCTGAGCAAAGCTGACAGGCAAGGTGACCAG
CTTGTTGTTGAGGAGATCCAGGTGCTGGAGGTTGACCAGACGGCCAAAGTCTGCTGGCAGCTGCTGCAGC
TTGTTCTTACTCAGGTCTAGCTTCACCAGGTGTGTGAGGCCACAGAAATCCGACGGTAGAGTAGTCAGTT
TATTACAAGACAGATCCAGGATGGTGGCCTTTGGAAGGGCAGCCAGCTCCTTCACCGGGACCTCATTCAG
GTCGCTGAGGCTCAGGTCCAGTTCGTTGCCGTCCAGCTTGTCGCGGAGGTTCCCGCCCTTGCTACCGGCC
TTGGTCATAGCTCGAGATCTGAGTCCGGACTTGTACAGCTCGTCCATGCCGCCGGTGGAGTGGCGGCCCT
CGGCGCGTTCGTACTGTTCCACGATGGTGTAGTCCTCGTTGTGGGAGGTGATGTCCAACTTGATGTTGAC
GTTGTAGGCGCCGGGCAGCTGCACGGGCTTCTTGGCCTTGTAGGTGGTCTTGACCTCAGCGTCGTAGTGG
CCGCCGTCCTTCAGCTTCAGCCTCTGCTTGATCTCGCCCTTCAGGGCGCCGTCCTCGGGGTACATCCGCT
CGGAGGAGGCCTCCCAGCCCATGGTCTTCTTCTGCATTACGGGGCCGTCGGAGGGGAAGTTGGTGCCGCG
CAGCTTCACCTTGTAGATGAACTCGCCGTCCTGCAGGGAGGAGTCCTGGGTCACGGTCACCACGCCGCCG
TCCTCGAAGTTCATCACGCGCTCCCACTTGAAGCCCTCGGGGAAGGACAGCTTCAAGTAGTCGGGGATGT
CGGCGGGGTGCTTCACGTAGGCCTTGGAGCCGTACATGAACTGAGGGGACAGGATGTCCCAGGCGAAGGG
CAGGGGGCCACCCTTGGTCACCTTCAGCTTGGCGGTCTGGGTGCCCTCGTAGGGGCGGCCCTCGCCCTCG
CCCTCGATCTCGAACTCGTGGCCGTTCACGGAGCCCTCCATGTGCACCTTGAAGCGCATGAACTCCTTGA
TGATGGCCATGTTATCCTCCTCGCCCTTGCTCACCATGGTGGCGACCGGTAGCGCTAGCGGATCTGACGG
TTCACTAAACCAGCTCTGCTTATATAGACCTCCCACCGTACACGCCTACCGCCCATTTGCGTCAATGGGG
CGGAGTTGTTACGACATTTTGGAAAGTCCCGTTGATTTTGGTGCCAAAACAAACTCCCATTGACGTCAAT
GGGGTGGAGACTTGGAAATCCCCGTGAGTCAAACCGCTATCCACGCCCATTGATGTACTGCCAAAACCGC
ATCACCATGGTAATAGCGATGACTAATACGTAGATGTACTGCCAAGTAGGAAAGTCCCATAAGGTCATGT
ACTGGGCATAATGCCAGGCGGGCCATTTACCGTCATTGACGTCAATAGGGGGCGTACTTGGCATATGATA
CACTTGATGTACTGCCAAGTGGGCAGTTTACCGTAAATACTCCACCCATTGACGTCAATGGAAAGTCCCT
ATTGGCGTTACTATGGGAACATACGTCATTATTGACGTCAATGGGCGGGGGTCGTTGGGCGGTCAGCCAG
GCGGGCCATTTACCGTAAGTTATGTAACGCGGAACTCCATATATGGGCTATGAACTAATGACCCCGTAAT
TGATTACTATTAATAACTAATGCATGGCGGTAATACGGTTATCCACAGAATCAGGGGATAACGCAGGAAA
GAACATGTGAGCAAAAGGCCAGCAAAAGGCCAGGAACCGTAAAAAGGCCGCGTTGCTGGCGTTTTTCCAT
AGGCTCCGCCCCCCTGACGAGCATCACAAAAATCGACGCTCAAGTCAGAGGTGGCGAAACCCGACAGGAC
TATAAAGATACCAGGCGTTTCCCCCTGGAAGCTCCCTCGTGCGCTCTCCTGTTCCGACCCTGCCGCTTAC
CGGATACCTGTCCGCCTTTCTCCCTTCGGGAAGCGTGGCGCTTTCTCATAGCTCACGCTGTAGGTATCTC
AGTTCGGTGTAGGTCGTTCGCTCCAAGCTGGGCTGTGTGCACGAACCCCCCGTTCAGCCCGACCGCTGCG
CCTTATCCGGTAACTATCGTCTTGAGTCCAACCCGGTAAGACACGACTTATCGCCACTGGCAGCAGCCAC
TGGTAACAGGATTAGCAGAGCGAGGTATGTAGGCGGTGCTACAGAGTTCTTGAAGTGGTGGCCTAACTAC
GGCTACACTAGAAGAACAGTATTTGGTATCTGCGCTCTGCTGAAGCCAGTTACCTTCGGAAAAAGAGTTG
GTAGCTCTTGATCCGGCAAACAAACCACCGCTGGTAGCGGTGGTTTTTTTGTTTGCAAGCAGCAGATTAC
GCGCAGAAAAAAAGGATCTCAAGAAGATCCTTTGATCTTTTCTACGGGGTCTGACGCTCAGTGGAACGAA
AACTCACGTTAAGGGATTTTGGTCATGAGATTATCAAAAAGGATCTTCACCTAGATCCTTTTAAATTAAA
AATGAAGTTTTAAATCAATCTAAAGTATATATGAGTAACCTGAGGCTATGGCAGGGCCTGCCGCCCCGAC
GTTGGCTGCGAGCCCTGGGCCTTCACCCGAACTTGGGGGGTGGGGTGGGGAAAAGGAAGAAACGCGGGCG
TATTGGCCCCAATGGGGTCTCGGTGGGGTATCGACAGAGTGCCAGCCCTGGGACCGAACCCCGCGTTTAT
GAACAAACGACCCAACACCGTGCGTTTTATTCTGTCTTTTTATTGCCGTCATAGCGCGGGTTCCTTCCGG
TATTGTCTCCTTCCGTGTTTCAGTTAGCCTCCCCCTAGGGTGGGCGAAGAACTCCAGCATGAGATCCCCG
CGCTGGAGGATCATCCAGCCGGCGTCCCGGAAAACGATTCCGAAGCCCAACCTTTCATAGAAGGCGGCGG
TGGAATCGAAATCTCGTGATGGCAGGTTGGGCGTCGCTTGGTCGGTCATTTCGAACCCCAGAGTCCCGCT
CAGAAGAACTCGTCAAGAAGGCGATAGAAGGCGATGCGCTGCGAATCGGGAGCGGCGATACCGTAAAGCA
CGAGGAAGCGGTCAGCCCATTCGCCGCCAAGCTCTTCAGCAATATCACGGGTAGCCAACGCTATGTCCTG
ATAGCGGTCCGCCACACCCAGCCGGCCACAGTCGATGAATCCAGAAAAGCGGCCATTTTCCACCATGATA
TTCGGCAAGCAGGCATCGCCATGGGTCACGACGAGATCCTCGCCGTCGGGCATGCTCGCCTTGAGCCTGG
CGAACAGTTCGGCTGGCGCGAGCCCCTGATGCTCTTCGTCCAGATCATCCTGATCGACAAGACCGGCTTC
CATCCGAGTACGTGCTCGCTCGATGCGATGTTTCGCTTGGTGGTCGAATGGGCAGGTAGCCGGATCAAGC
GTATGCAGCCGCCGCATTGCATCAGCCATGATGGATACTTTCTCGGCAGGAGCAAGGTGAGATGACAGGA
GATCCTGCCCCGGCACTTCGCCCAATAGCAGCCAGTCCCTTCCCGCTTCAGTGACAACGTCGAGCACAGC
TGCGCAAGGAACGCCCGTCGTGGCCAGCCACGATAGCCGCGCTGCCTCGTCTTGCAGTTCATTCAGGGCA
CCGGACAGGTCGGTCTTGACAAAAAGA
Features (pLannotate 1.2.2; 16 found; start..end, strand, type, name):
    172..529     -  promoter       SV40 promoter: SV40 enhancer and early promoter
    531..635     -  promoter       AmpR promoter: bla
    662..1090    +  rep_origin     f1 ori (sequence partly withheld): f1 bacteriophage origin of replication; arrow indicates direction of (+) strand synthesis
   1124..1245    -  polyA_signal   SV40 poly(A) signal: SV40 polyadenylation signal
   1268..1352    -  CDS            large T antigen (fragment): large T antigen from SV40 (simian virus 40)
   1369..1405    -  misc_feature   MCS (fragment): multiple cloning site
   1409..2329    -  CDS            LRRC59: LRC59_HUMAN - Experimental evidence at protein level: Swiss-Prot protein existence level 1. Required for nuclear import of FGF1, but not that of FGF2. Might regulate nuclear import of exogenous FGF1 by facilitating interaction with the nuclear import machinery and by transporting cytosolic FGF1 to, and possibly through, the nuclear pores. From Homo sapiens (Human).
   2330..2350    -  misc_feature   MCS (fragment): multiple cloning site
   2351..3058    -  CDS            mCherry: mCherry is a basic (constitutively fluorescent) red fluorescent protein published in 2004, derived from Discosoma sp.. It is reported to be a very rapidly-maturing monomer with low acid sensitivity.
   3103..3306    -  promoter       CMV promoter: human cytomegalovirus (CMV) immediate early promoter
   3307..3610    -  enhancer       CMV enhancer: human cytomegalovirus immediate early enhancer
   3785..4373    -  rep_origin     ori: high-copy-number ColE1/pMB1/pBR322/pUC origin of replication
   4595..4611    +  polyA_signal   bGH poly(A) signal (fragment): bovine growth hormone polyadenylation signal
   4702..4749    -  polyA_signal   HSV TK poly(A) signal: herpes simplex virus thymidine kinase polyadenylation signal (Cole and Stacy, 1985)
   4808..4960    -  CDS            ble (fragment): BLE_KLEPN - Experimental evidence at protein level: Swiss-Prot protein existence level 1. Binding protein with a strong affinity to the bleomycin family of antibiotics. Binds to CL990; an antimitotic-antibiotic compound. From Klebsiella pneumoniae.
   4981..137     -  CDS            NeoR/KanR (across the origin): aminoglycoside phosphotransferase from Tn5; aph(3')-II (or nptII); confers resistance to neomycin, kanamycin, and G418 (Geneticin®)
