[The description below was written by a language model from this plasmid's Addgene catalogue record and pLannotate feature annotations shown in this document.]
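Description:
mCherry-Lrrc59 is a mammalian expression plasmid of about 5.6 kb that produces human LRRC59 (leucine-rich repeat containing protein 59) fused at its N terminus to the monomeric red fluorescent protein mCherry. The catalogue lists the backbone as mCherry-N1. In the sequenced construct, however, the mCherry coding sequence lies directly downstream of the promoter and upstream of LRRC59, joined to it by a short remnant of the multiple cloning site. This matches the recorded N-terminal tag position. The fusion is driven by the human cytomegalovirus immediate-early enhancer and promoter for strong constitutive transcription in mammalian cells, and the transcript is terminated by the SV40 polyadenylation signal. The cloning sites used are not recorded.

The plasmid replicates in E. coli from a high-copy ColE1/pUC-type origin and is selected with kanamycin. Resistance comes from the Tn5 aminoglycoside phosphotransferase (NeoR/KanR) gene, which sits behind tandem promoters: a bacterial bla-type promoter for expression in E. coli, and the SV40 enhancer/early promoter for expression in mammalian cells, where the same gene can confer G418 resistance. An HSV TK polyadenylation signal follows this cassette. An f1 origin is also present, a standard element that allows single-stranded DNA production. The annotated ble, bGH poly(A) and large T antigen fragments are short partial matches rather than functional elements.

The plasmid was deposited with a study of how rough endoplasmic reticulum membrane sheets are shaped. That context suggests it is used by transfection to visualise LRRC59 localisation in live or fixed cells by red fluorescence microscopy, though the record does not describe specific experiments.
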