Addgene plasmid #226565: mCherry-Lrrc59
Depositing lab: Gia Voeltz. Publication: SigmaR1 shapes rough endoplasmic reticulum membrane sheets. Sawyer EM, Jensen LE, Meehl JB, Larsen KP, Petito DA, Hurley JH, Voeltz GK. Dev Cell. 2024 Jul 2:S1534-5807(24)00382-4. doi: 10.1016/j.devcel.2024.06.005. PubMed 38971154.
Backbone
  Vector backbone: mCherry-N1
  Vector type: Mammalian Expression
Growth in bacteria
  Bacterial resistance: Kanamycin, 50 μg/mL
  Growth temperature: 37°C
  Growth strain: DH5alpha
  Copy number: High Copy
Gene/Insert
  Gene/Insert name: Lrrc59 (Leucine-rich repeat containing protein 59)
  Species: H. sapiens (human)
  Entrez Gene: LRRC59 (a.k.a. PRO1855, p34)
  Tag / fusion protein: mCherry (N terminal on insert)
  Cloning method: Restriction Enzyme; 5′ cloning site Unknown (unknown if destroyed)
Terms and licenses: Academic/Nonprofit Terms; Industry Terms: Not Available to Industry
How to cite: mCherry-Lrrc59 was a gift from Gia Voeltz (Addgene plasmid # 226565 ; http://n2t.net/addgene:226565 ; RRID:Addgene_226565)
